Addgene plasmid #201855: pMflT-o4-mNG
Purpose: Mesoplasma florum oriC plasmid expressing mNeonGreen fluorescent protein
Depositing lab: Sébastien Rodrigue. Depositing organization: University of Sherbrooke.
Backbone
  Vector backbone: pMflT-o4
  Vector type: Bacterial Expression, Synthetic Biology
Growth in bacteria
  Bacterial resistance: Tetracycline, 10 μg/mL
  Growth temperature: 30°C
  Growth strain: EC100pir+
  Copy number: High Copy
Gene/Insert
  Gene/Insert name: mNeonGreen
  Species: Synthetic
Terms and licenses: Academic/Nonprofit Terms; Industry Terms: Not Available to Industry
Depositor comments: The user should always streak the culture on plate and work with isolated fluorescent colonies. Addgene NGS results found mixed population of nucleotides across Term_apFAB390 and C-terminus of NeonGreen, but plasmid function should not be affected.
How to cite: pMflT-o4-mNG was a gift from Sébastien Rodrigue (Addgene plasmid # 201855 ; http://n2t.net/addgene:201855 ; RRID:Addgene_201855)
