[The description below was written by a language model from this plasmid's Addgene catalogue record and pLannotate feature annotations shown in this document.]
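Description:
pMflT-o4-mNG is a shuttle plasmid built on the pMflT-o4 backbone for expressing the green/yellow fluorescent protein mNeonGreen in Mesoplasma florum, a fast-growing, near-minimal bacterium of the class Mollicutes used in synthetic biology. It is catalogued as a bacterial expression and synthetic biology vector. In M. florum, replication depends on a chromosomal oriC-type module. The annotated sequence contains the complete M. florum dnaA gene, which encodes the initiator protein that binds DnaA boxes at the origin. The flanking intergenic regions that would carry those boxes are not annotated separately. In E. coli the plasmid is maintained at high copy from a ColE1/pUC-type origin. An IncP (RP4-type) oriT allows it to be mobilised by conjugation from a suitable donor strain.

Selection in both hosts relies on tetM, the Enterococcus-derived ribosomal protection gene that confers tetracycline resistance. It is preceded by an upstream leader region, which the annotation tool matched to an Enterococcus small RNA. The mNeonGreen coding sequence lies downstream of tetM in the same orientation. The feature table does not clearly identify its promoter, since only a short T5-like promoter fragment is detected upstream, and the record does not otherwise name it. BioBrick suffix scars and short T7, SP6 and T3 promoter sequences flank the modules, consistent with modular assembly from pBluescript-style parts.

The depositor notes that sequencing showed a mixed nucleotide population across the C-terminal end of mNeonGreen and the adjacent apFAB390 terminator. This may be why the reporter is annotated only as a fragment. Function is said to be unaffected, although working from isolated fluorescent colonies is advised. The plasmid serves as a fluorescent reporter and a demonstration of heterologous gene expression in M. florum.
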