Features (pLannotate 1.2.2; 17 found; start..end, strand, type, name):
     48..1376    +  CDS            dnaA: DNAA_MESFL - Protein inferred from homology: Swiss-Prot protein existence level 3. Plays an important role in the initiation and regulation of chromosomal replication. Binds to the origin of replication; it binds specifically double-stranded DNA at a 9 bp consensus (dnaA box): 5'- TTATC[CA]A[CA]A-3'. DnaA binds to ATP and to acidic phospholipids. From Mesoplasma florum (strain ATCC 33453 / NBRC 100688 / NCTC 11704 / L1) (Acholeplasma florum).
   1614..1631    -  promoter       T3 promoter (fragment): promoter for bacteriophage T3 RNA polymerase
   1632..1655    +  CDS            lacZα (fragment): LacZα fragment of β-galactosidase; lacZ fragment
   1792..1956    +  ncRNA          sRNA 0030: Accession: RF02864 - Enterococcus sRNA 30
   2013..3929    +  CDS            tetM: TET1_ENTFL - Also known as tet(M). Experimental evidence at protein level: Swiss-Prot protein existence level 1. Abolishes the inhibitory effect of tetracyclin on protein synthesis by a non-covalent modification of the ribosomes. From Enterococcus faecalis (Streptococcus faecalis).
   3936..3956    +  misc_feature   BioBrick suffix: universal suffix for all parts
   3957..3975    +  promoter       T7 promoter: promoter for bacteriophage T7 RNA polymerase
   3983..4000    +  promoter       SP6 promoter (fragment): promoter for bacteriophage SP6 RNA polymerase
   4062..4083    +  promoter       T5 promoter (fragment): bacteriophage T5 promoter for E. coli RNA polymerase, with embedded lac operator
   4147..4776    +  CDS            mNeonGreen (fragment): mNeonGreen is a basic (constitutively fluorescent) green/yellow fluorescent protein published in 2013, derived from Branchiostoma lanceolatum. It is reported to be a very rapidly-maturing monomer with moderate acid sensitivity.
   4855..4875    +  misc_feature   BioBrick suffix: universal suffix for all parts
   4876..4894    +  promoter       T7 promoter: promoter for bacteriophage T7 RNA polymerase
   4902..4919    +  promoter       SP6 promoter (fragment): promoter for bacteriophage SP6 RNA polymerase
   5002..5590    -  rep_origin     ori: high-copy-number ColE1/pMB1/pBR322/pUC origin of replication
   5596..5614    +  promoter       T3 promoter: promoter for bacteriophage T3 RNA polymerase
   5631..5670    +  misc_feature   MCS (fragment): pBluescript multiple cloning site
   5672..5781    -  oriT           oriT: incP origin of transfer
>Addgene plasmid #201855 | pMflT-o4-mNG | addgene full sequence | sequence record 409945 | Addgene NGS Result
ACTTTTATTATTATGTGTTTTAATTTATTTTATGAAGGGGAATTAATATGGAAACAAAAGCGCTTTGAGA
AAAATTAATTAATAAGTTAAAGAAGGAAAAATTAATAGACCAAGACATTATTGAAGAACATATTGTTACT
TCAGAATTAATTAAAATTTCAAATACAGAGTTCGTAATCCTTGTTAGAAGTAATCTTGGTGTAACTATTT
TAAATGAATTTAAAGAAGTATTTGTGTACGAATTTAAATAAGTTTTAAACAGTTATGTGTCTGTTGATTT
TTTAACTAAAGAAATTTTTGAGAAAAATACAAAAAAAGAGAATAAAAAAGAACCCATAAATACTGTTTTA
TCTGAAAATGCACTTACTTTTGAGAATTTTATAGTTGGGTCAAGTAATAAACAAGCTAATTTAGCTGCTA
AAAATGTTGTTGCAAACCCTGGTATGAGTTTTAATCCTTTATTTATTTATGGAGATTCAGGACTGGGTAA
AACACATTTATTACAAGCTATTAAAAATCAAGCAGAATTAAATGGAAAAAAAGTTTTATATTTAACATCT
GAAGAATTTACAAAAAGAATTGTTAATGCTTTAAACAAAGGTGATTTAAGTGAAATAGAAGAATTAAAAA
CTGAGATAAATTCTAATGAATTCTTTATTTTAGATGATGTTCAATTTTTAAGTAAAAAAGATAAAACAAA
CGAGTTTTTCTTTAACATTATTAACAATTTTACTGAAAATGGTAAACAATTAGTTTTTTCTAGTGATAAG
ACTCCTGAATTGTTAAATGGTTTTGATAAAAGAATGATAACTAGATTTAATTCAGGTTTATCAACACCTA
TTAATGCTTTAGATATTCCAACTGCCAAATTGATAATTGAAGCTGAAATTAAAAAACAAGGTTTAAAACA
AAAAATTAAAGAAGATGCCGTTGTTTACTTAGCTCAAAACTTTAGCGATGATGTTAGAAAAATTAAAGGT
TTAGTTAATAGATTACTTTTCTTTGGTATTCAAAACGATTTAGGTCACATAATTGATTTGGAAGATGTTA
TTGACTTATTTAAAGATACACCTTCAGCTAATTTAGGATTATTAAATGTTAAAAAAATTAAAGAAGTTGT
TGCTAAAAAATATGATGTTACTATAAAAGCCATCGATGGTAAAGCAAGAACAACTGCTATAAAAAATGCT
AGACATCTTTCTATGTATTTTGCAAAAATAATTTTAAACCATACATCAACTCAAATTGGTGCAGAATTTG
GTGGAAGAGACCATAGTACAGTTTTAAGTGCTATTTCGCGTATTGAAAAATTAATATATAAAGAAAAAGA
ATTCAAAAAAATAGTTGAGTCTTTAAAAAACGAAATAATAGGAAAATAGATGTAAATTCGCATCTATTTT
TTTTGTGTGGAAAAGAAATTAAACTTGTTGAATAAAAAGTCATTTAAACCTTTATTTACCGTTGTTTTAT
GAGTGTTTTCCACATATCAACTGCATTATAAATATTACTTATATAAAGAATAATATAATATATAAAAGCA
TGCGTATTTCTTTTGTTTTTATTTTATAAATATGAGATAATATATATTGTAAATAAGAGGTGTTATATGA
GTCCCTTTAGTGAGGGTTAATGTCGTGACTGGGAAAACCCTGGCGGAATTCGGCCAGTCTACATGTACTC
TTTTTGATAAAAAATTGGAGATTCCTTTACAAATATGCTCTTACGTGCTATTATTTAAGTGACTATTTAA
AAGGAGTTAATAAATATGCGGCAAGGTATTCTTAAATAAACTGTCAATTTGATAGCGGGAACAAATAATT
AGATGTCCTTTTTTAGGAGGGCTTAGTTTTTTGTACCCAGTTTAAGAATACCTTTATCATGTGATTCTAA
AGTATCCAGAGAATATCTGTATGCTTTGTATACCTATGGTTATGCATAAAAATCCCGGTGATAAAAGTAT
TTATCACTGGGATTTTTATGCCCTTTTGGGTTTTTGAATGGAGGAAATCTAGATGAAAATCATAAATATC
GGTGTATTAGCTCACGTTGATGCAGGAAAAACAACATTAACTGAATCACTTTTATATAACTCTGGTGCAA
TTACTGAACTTGGTTCAGTAGATAAAGGTACTACTCGTACTGATAATACATTATTAGAACGTCAACGTGG
AATCACAATTCAAACAGGTATCACATCTTTTCAATGGGAAAATACAAAAGTAAATATTATAGATACACCT
GGACACATGGATTTCCTTGCAGAAGTATACCGTAGTCTTTCAGTATTAGATGGTGCTATTTTACTTATCA
GCGCTAAAGATGGAGTTCAAGCTCAAACTCGTATCTTATTTCACGCATTACGTAAAATGGGTATTCCAAC
AATTTTCTTTATAAACAAAATTGACCAAAACGGAATTGATTTAAGTACAGTTTATCAAGATATCAAAGAA
AAACTTTCTGCTGAAATCGTTATTAAACAAAAAGTTGAATTATACCCAAACGTTTGCGTAACAAATTTTA
CTGAATCAGAACAATGGGATACAGTTATAGAAGGTAATGATGATTTATTAGAAAAATACATGTCAGGTAA
ATCATTAGAAGCATTAGAATTAGAACAAGAAGAAAGTATTCGTTTCCAAAACTGTTCTTTATTCCCTTTA
TACCATGGAAGCGCTAAAAGTAACATAGGTATTGATAACTTAATTGAAGTTATTACTAACAAATTTTACT
CTTCAACTCATCGTGGTCCTTCTGAATTATGCGGTAACGTTTTCAAAATTGAATATACAAAAAAACGTCA
ACGTTTAGCTTATATACGTCTTTATAGTGGTGTTTTACATTTACGTGATAGTGTTCGTGTTAGTGAAAAA
GAAAAGATTAAAGTTACAGAAATGTATACTTCTATTAACGGTGAATTATGCAAAATTGACCGTGCATATT
CAGGTGAAATTGTAATTTTACAAAACGAATTTCTTAAACTTAATAGTGTACTTGGTGACACAAAACTTTT
ACCACAACGTAAGAAAATTGAAAATCCACACCCATTACTTCAAACAACAGTAGAACCAAGCAAACCTGAA
CAACGTGAAATGCTTTTAGATGCTCTTTTAGAAATTAGTGACTCTGACCCACTTTTACGTTACTATGTAG
ATTCTACTACTCATGAAATTATTCTTTCTTTCCTTGGTAAAGTTCAAATGGAAGTTATTTCTGCATTATT
ACAAGAAAAATATCATGTTGAAATCGAATTAAAAGAACCTACTGTAATTTATATGGAACGTCCATTAAAA
AATGCTGAATATACAATTCATATTGAAGTTCCACCAAATCCATTTTGGGCTTCTATTGGTCTTTCTGTTT
CTCCACTTCCACTTGGTAGCGGAATGCAATATGAAAGTAGCGTAAGTTTAGGTTATCTTAATCAAAGTTT
CCAAAACGCAGTTATGGAAGGTATTCGTTACGGTTGCGAACAAGGTTTATACGGTTGGAATGTTACAGAC
TGCAAAATCTGTTTTAAGTATGGACTTTACTATTCACCTGTATCAACACCTGCTGACTTTCGTATGCTTG
CACCAATTGTTTTAGAACAAGTTTTAAAGAAAGCTGGAACTGAACTTTTAGAACCATACCTTTCTTTTAA
AATCTATGCACCACAAGAATACTTAAGTCGTGCTTATAACGATGCACCTAAATACTGTGCTAATATTGTT
GATACTCAATTAAAGAACAACGAAGTAATTTTAAGCGGAGAAATTCCTGCACGTTGTATTCAAGAATATC
GTAGTGATTTAACATTTTTCACTAATGGACGTTCTGTTTGCTTAACTGAATTAAAAGGTTATCATGTTAC
TACTGGTGAACCTGTATGCCAACCACGTCGTCCTAATAGTCGTATTGATAAAGTTCGTTATATGTTCAAC
AAAATCACATAATAATACTAGTAGCGGCCGCTGCAGTAATACGACTCACTATAGGGCATACGATTTAGGT
GACACTATAGTAGGGATAACAGGGTAATTTASWWRRYMGRGSWRYAKACAAGATCTTTTCGCCAGGCATG
CTCATAAAAAATTTATTTGCTTTCAGGAAATTTTTTCTGTATAATAGATTCATACGACTCACTATACTCG
AGAAGGAGGCAACAAGATGGTTTCTAAAGGAGAAGAAAAAAATATGGCAAGTTTACCAGCAACACATGAG
CTACATATCTTTGGTTCAATAAACGGTGTAGATTTTGATATGGTTGGTCAAGGAACAGGAAATCCTAACG
ATGGTTACGAAGAATTAAATTTAAAATCAACAAAAGGTGATTTACAATTTTCTCCATGGATTTTAGTACC
TCACATTGGATATGGTTTTCATCAATACTTACCATATCCTGATGGTATGAGTCCTTTCCAAGCTGCTATG
GTTGATGGTTCTGGGTATCAAGTTCATAGAACAATGCAATTCGAAGATGGAGCATCTTTAACTGTTAATT
ACAGGTATACGTACGAGGGATCACATATTAAAGGAGAAGCTCAAGTTAAAGGTACTGGTTTTCCTGCAGA
TGGTCCAGTTATGACTAATTCCTTAACTGCAGCAGATTGGTGCAGAAGTAAAAAGACATACCCTAATGAT
AAAACAATTATTTCAACTTTTAAATGGTCATATACTACAGGTAACGGAAAAAGATATAGAAGTACAGCAA
GAACAACTTATACTTTTGCTAAGCCAATGGCAGCTAATTATTTAAAAAATCAACCAATGTATGTTTTTAG
AAAAACAGAATTAAAASAYWRTRAAWSMSAAYYRMRTYKTMMWGAATGKCRWAWWGMTWWWRYTSRTKWT
ATGTTCAACAAAATCACATAATAATACTAGTAGCGGCCGCTGCAGTAATACGACTCACTATAGGGCATAC
GATTTAGGTGACACTATAGTAGGGATAACAGGGTAATTTAGTAGGTAGGGCTATATGGTCGTTATGCGAT
ACTGATGCATAAAGGCCGCGTTGCTGGCGTTTTTCCATAGGCTCCGCCCCCCTGACGAGCATCACAAAAA
TCGACGCTCAAGTCAGAGGTGGCGAAACCCGACAGGACTATAAAGATACCAGGCGTTTCCCCCTGGAAGC
TCCCTCGTGCGCTCTCCTGTTCCGACCCTGCCGCTTACCGGATACCTGTCCGCCTTTCTCCCTTCGGGAA
GCGTGGCGCTTTCTCATAGCTCACGCTGTAGGTATCTCAGTTCGGTGTAGGTCGTTCGCTCCAAGCTGGG
CTGTGTGCACGAACCCCCCGTTCAGCCCGACCGCTGCGCCTTATCCGGTAACTATCGTCTTGAGTCCAAC
CCGGTAAGACACGACTTATCGCCACTGGCAGCAGCCACTGGTAACAGGATTAGCAGAGCGAGGTATGTAG
GCGGTGCTACAGAGTTCTTGAAGTTGTGGCCTAACTACGGCTACACTAGAAGAACAGTATTTGGTATCTG
CGCTCTGCTGAAGCCAGTTACCTTCGGAAAAAGAGTTGGTAGCTCTTGATCCGGCAAACAAACCACCGCT
GGTAGCGGTGGTTTTTTTGTTTGCAAGCAGCAGATTACGCGCAGAAAAAAAGGATCTCAACGCGCAATTA
ACCCTCACTAAAGGGAACAAAAGCTGGAGCGCTGCAGGAATTCGATATCAAGCTTATCGATACCGTCGAC
GCCGGCCAGCCTCGCAGAGCAGGATTCCCGTTGAGCACCGCCAGGTGCGAATAAGGGACAGTGAAGAAGG
AACACCCGCTCGCGGGTGGGCCTACTTCACCTATCCTGCCCGGCTGACGCCGTTGGATACACCAAGGAAA
GTCTACACGAACCCTTTGGCAAAATCCTGTATATCGTGCGAAAAAGCATGGATATACCGAAAAAATCGCT
ATAATGACCCCGAAGCAGGGTTATGCAGCGGAAAAGCGCTGGTACCCAGCGATGAGGATGAACCCACTCA
GGGACCTGATGTGACGTGCCGTGAACACGAGCGTGTTTAGTTTTTGATGGTTGTCAAGTTCTTTTCATTG
TATTCAAACCCCCTTTTAAAGTTGATAATTCTTGTTAATTATAATATAAGTGCTGGAAAAAGTATAGTTT
TTTATTGTTATTTTTAAGAAAATTTATCCATTGTGTTTTTATATGAACTTTTTCAACATTTTTTATAACC
TTTTGTGGAAAAGCGGAAAAAAGATATATAAATACTAAACTATTGCTTTTTAGTGTTATTCATTATGTTT
ATTTCTTTTTAAAATATTTTTTTATCCACACATTGTGGAAG
